Addgene plasmid #38909: MYNN
Purpose: Bacterial expression for structure determination; may not be full ORF
Depositing lab: Nicola Burgess-Brown. Depositing organization: University of Oxford.
Backbone
  Vector backbone: pNIC28-Bsa4
  Backbone manufacturer: SGC
  Vector type: Bacterial Expression
Growth in bacteria
  Bacterial resistance: Kanamycin, 50 μg/mL
  Growth temperature: 37°C
  Growth strain: Mach1
  Copy number: Low Copy
Gene/Insert
  Gene/Insert name: MYNN (alt names: myoneurin; PDB:2VPK)
  Species: H. sapiens (human)
  Insert size (bp): 429
  Entrez Gene: MYNN (a.k.a. SBBIZ1, OSZF, ZBTB31, ZNF902)
  Tag / fusion protein: His Tev (N terminal on insert)
  Cloning method: Ligation Independent Cloning
  Sequencing primers: 5′ T7; 3′ T7-term
Terms and licenses: Academic/Nonprofit Terms; Industry Terms: Not Available to Industry
How to cite: MYNN was a gift from Nicola Burgess-Brown (Addgene plasmid # 38909 ; http://n2t.net/addgene:38909 ; RRID:Addgene_38909)
