[The description below was written by a language model from this plasmid's Addgene catalogue record.]
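Description:
MYNN is a bacterial expression plasmid built on the pNIC28-Bsa4 backbone from the Structural Genomics Consortium, designed to produce a fragment of human myoneurin (MYNN, also known as ZBTB31, ZNF902, OSZF or SBBIZ1) in E. coli for structure determination. The plasmid is selected with kanamycin and is recorded as low copy. The record does not list the origin of replication, and no feature table is provided, so details of the backbone elements cannot be confirmed beyond the catalogue fields.

The insert is 429 bp of human MYNN coding sequence, introduced by ligation-independent cloning. The record cautions that this may not be the full open reading frame; a fragment of this size is consistent with a single domain-sized construct rather than the whole protein. The record links it to a deposited crystal structure entry, although it does not state which region of the protein is covered. The insert carries an N-terminal His tag followed by a TEV protease site, an arrangement that allows capture of the recombinant protein by immobilised metal affinity chromatography and later removal of the tag by TEV cleavage to leave near-native protein. The promoter is not explicitly stated, but the listed sequencing primers (T7 forward and T7 terminator) indicate that the insert sits between T7 promoter and terminator regions. That would imply expression in a host strain supplying T7 RNA polymerase. The construct is intended for recombinant production and purification of the MYNN fragment for crystallography and related biophysical or biochemical work.
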