>Addgene plasmid #38909 | MYNN | depositor partial sequence | sequence record 48967 | MYNN sequence 429 bps
ATGCACCATCATCATCATCATTCTTCTGGTGTAGATCTGGGTACCGAGAACCTGTACTTCCAATCCATGT
CGCACCACTGTGAGCACCTTTTAGAGAGACTGAACAAACAGCGGGAAGCAGGTTTTCTCTGTGACTGTAC
CATAGTGATTGGGGAATTCCAGTTTAAAGCTCATAGGAATGTGCTGGCCTCCTTTAGTGAGTATTTTGGT
GCGATCTACAGAAGCACTTCTGAGAACAATGTCTTTCTTGATCAGAGTCAGGTGAAGGCTGATGGATTTC
AGAAACTGTTGGAGTTTATATACACAGGAACTTTAAATCTTGACAGTTGGAATGTTAAAGAAATTCATCA
GGCTGCTGACTATCTCAAAGTGGAAGAGGTGGTCACTAAATGCAAAATAAAGATGGAAGATTGACAGTAA
AGGTGGATA
