>Addgene plasmid #38909 | MYNN | addgene partial sequence | sequence record 51409 | T7_term
GTCGACGAGAACTCGAATTCGGATCCGTATCCACCTTTACTGTCAATCTTCCATCTTTATTTTGCATTTA
GTGACCACCTCTTCCACTTTGAGATAGTCAGCAGCCTGATGAATTTCTTTAACATTCCAACTGTCAAGAT
TTAAAGTTCCTGTGTATATAAACTCCAACAGTTTCTGAAATCCATCAGCCTTCACCTGACTCTGATCAAG
AAAGACATTGTTCTCAGAAGTGCTTCTGTAGATCGCACCAAAATACTCACTAAAGGAGGCCAGCACATTC
CTATGAGCTTTAAACTGGAATTCCCCAATCACTATGGTACAGTCACAGAGAAAACCTGCTTCCCGCTGTT
TGTTCAGTCTCTCTAAAAGGTGCTCACAGTGGTGCGACATGGATTGGAAGTACAGGTTCTCGGTACCCAG
ATCTACACCAGAAGAATGATGATGATGATGGTGCATATGTATATCTCCTTCTTAAAGTTAAACAAAATTA
TTTCTAGAGGGGAATTGTTATCCGCTCACAATTCCCCTATAGTGAGTCGTATTAATTTCGCGGGATCGAG
ATCTCGATCCTCTACGCCGGACGCATCGTGGCCGGCATCACCGGCGCCACAGGTGCGGTTGCTGGCGCCT
ATATCGCCGACATCACCGATGGGGAAGATCGGGCTCGCCACTTCGGGCTCATGAGCGCTTGTTTCGGCGT
GGGTATGGTGGCAGGCCCCGTGGCCGGGGGACTGTTGGGCGCCATCTCCTTGCATGCACCATTCCT
