>Addgene plasmid #38909 | MYNN | addgene partial sequence | sequence record 51411 | T7 5'-TAATACGACTCACTATAGGG-3'
AGATCTGGGTACCGAGAACCTGTACTTCCAATCCATGTCGCACCACTGTGAGCACCTTTTAGAGAGACTG
AACAAACAGCGGGAAGCAGGTTTTCTCTGTGACTGTACCATAGTGATTGGGGAATTCCAGTTTAAAGCTC
ATAGGAATGTGCTGGCCTCCTTTAGTGAGTATTTTGGTGCGATCTACAGAAGCACTTCTGAGAACAATGT
CTTTCTTGATCAGAGTCAGGTGAAGGCTGATGGATTTCAGAAACTGTTGGAGTTTATATACACAGGAACT
TTAAATCTTGACAGTTGGAATGTTAAAGAAATTCATCAGGCTGCTGACTATCTCAAAGTGGAAGAGGTGG
TCACTAAATGCAAAATAAAGATGGAAGATTGACAGTAAAGGTGGATACGGATCCGAATTCGAGCTCCGTC
GACAAGCTTGCGGCCGCACTCGAGCACCACCACCACCACCACTGAGATCCGGCTGCTAACAAAGCCCGAA
AGGAAGCTGAGTTGGCTGCTGCCACCGCTGAGCAATAACTAGCATAACCCCTTGGGGCCTCTAAACGGGT
CTTGAGGGGTTTTTTGCTGAAAGGAGGAACTATATCCGGATTGGCGAATGGG
[124 nt withheld, positions 613-736]
CGC
